>Addgene plasmid #240992 | pAAV-hSyn-DIO-mCherry-LATeNT | addgene full sequence | sequence record 479180 | Addgene NGS Result
CCTGCAGGCAGCTGCGCGCTCGCTCGCTCACTGAGGCCGCCCGGGCGTCGGGCGACCTTTGGTCGCCCGG
CCTCAGTGAGCGAGCGAGCGCGCAGAGAGGGAGTGGCCAACTCCATCACTAGGGGTTCCTGCGGCCGCAC
GCGTGTGTCTAGACTGCAGAGGGCCCTGCGTATGAGTGCAAGTGGGTTTTAGGACCAGGATGAGGCGGGG
TGGGGGTGCCTACCTGACGACCGACCCCGACCCACTGGACAAGCACCCAACCCCCATTCCCCAAATTGCG
CATCCCCTATCAGAGAGGGGGAGGGGAAACAGGATGCGGCGAGGCGCGTGCGCACTGCCAGCTTCAGCAC
CGCGGACAGTGCCTTCGCCCCCGCCTGGCGGCGCGCGCCACCGCCGCCTCAGCACTGAAGGCGCGCTGAC
GTCACTCGCCGGTCCCCCGCAAACTCCCCTTCCCGGCCACCTTGGTCGCGTCCGCGCCGCCGCCGGCCCA
GCCGGACCGCACCACGCGAGGCGCGAGATAGGGGGGCACGGGCGCGACCATCTGCGCTGCGGCGCCGGCG
ACTCAGCGCTGCCTCAGTCTGCGGTGGGCAGCGGAGGAGTCGTGTCGTGCCTGAGAGCGCAGTCGAGAAG
GTACCGGATCCTCTAGAGTCGACTCCGGAATAACTTCGTATAGGATACTTTATACGAAGTTATGCAGAAT
GGTAGCTGGATTGTAGCTGCTATTAGCAATATGAAACCTCTTAATAACTTCGTATAGCATACATTATACG
AAGTTATGGCGCGCCTACCGGTACTAGTTCAAGCGGTACGGTTGTACAGGTTTTCACGGATGTTGGTCGG
CGGGATGATTTTTTTGCACAGACCGATCAGTTTGGAAACCAGACCGGAACCGTCGACGTTCCTAAAGGCG
TTAGTGTTCACCCTCATGTTCTGGCCCTTATACTCGGACTTCAGATCCTTGGACTCTATGTTAAAGCCCT
CAGTATCGTTATATATAGTATCATCCAGCAGGTTAGGTATCTTCACAGGATCGTGGTTCATGGAAAAATA
GCTTAAGCGAGTCTTTATGTTAAACTTCTTGCCCAGCTCTATCTCAGTAAAAATCTGAAAGGCTGTCTTT
TTGACCAGGCAGACCGCCTCACGCTCAGCGGCGCCATGAAGGCGTTCGGTGCCATCCAGCTGCACGCCAA
TGAAGTACTGGACGTCGCCCTTATAATCGCGCATCGGCTGCAGGTGGAACACGTTCCAGAACTTCTTGCC
GCTCTTGGTATAATTGATCAGCTGAACGGTCACTTCAGTCTGGTTGTCAATAGCATCTCTGATTTTCCGA
ACAGTGGCACGGTCTGTCTCGGGTCCCTGCAGAAAACGGCAATTGCGCCCCAGGATCTCTTCCCGAGAAT
ATTCTGTCAGCTGCAGGAAGGAATTGCTCACAAAAATGATTGGGTTGTCAGGCAGTCTCGGATCAGTAAT
CACGAAGCTTTTCTCGATCCGTTCCAGTGTGGTTGCCCGAAACTCCCCGCTACCGGACCCCCCGCTGCCG
CTCCCGCCATACATTATGGAGTTATACAGTATCTGAAACTTATCCTCGTTCACTATATACTGGCCGTTGG
AATCCTTATCAAACTGATACTTCTGCTGATAGATCTGTTTGTAGGAGTCGATGTCGATGTTCGGGTCGTT
GCAGGAGGTAACCTGGGACAGTTTGTTAGCGATAGCTTTGTAGTCGTTCAGGGTTTTTTCGTACAGGTCG
TTTTTGATATCGATGGAGATCAGGTTAGCGTCCTGACCACCGAAGGTGAAGAGCTCTTCAGCGGAGATCG
GGTAGGTGTGCTGCATGTAGATTTCCTGTTTGGACGGGATGATTTCGTGGGAGGAAACCTGCATGCCGTA
CAGACCGTGCAGAACGTGGATCAGTTCGTGCATCAGCAGCAGAGCCGGGTCCTGGAAGTATTTGGATTTA
CCGATGGTCAGGGAGGTGATGTTTTCGATAACGTTGTCGAAGGTCGGTACGTATTCCGGGCAGAAAGCCA
TCTGCATGATGGAACCGAAACCGTCACGGCACGGGAAGTAGTTTTTGTTGTCAACACGCAGAACGATACC
ACGAACTTCGTTTTTGTTCAGAACCGGACCCGGACCGAAGATGATCAGGTTGGTCAGCATAGCGGATTTG
GTGGTAGCACCGGACGGATCCTGTTCCAGCAGGTTGAAGGAAACGGAGTTGGAGTTGGTGTCGAATTTGT
CCAGCAGGGAGTAGGAGTTACCCAGGTACGGGATAGCGTTGATGATTTTGTCCAGCAGAGCTTCACCAGC
AACGTTGTTTTTGATACGGTTGAACAGTTTAACCATGGTCTGCAGGAAACGGTCTTTGTCGGAGTCGGTA
CGCAGGTAGTTCGGGTCGTAGTATTCGGAAGCACCTTCGATCAGGGAGGACGGCGGGTTGAAGTCTTCCG
GTTTGGTACCAAATTCGTAACGTTCCGGAACGATCCAGATACGGTCGGTGATTTTGAAGGCTCTGTAGTA
GATGTCTAGACCTTTGCAGTACGGCGGTTCCATCATGATGATGGTGTCGTTGTTAACCGGGTCGGAGTAA
CGGAAGTTGTTGATGGTGATCGGACCGGTGCCCGAGCCCGAGGTCGAGCCCGAGCCCTTGGTGCTGTCCA
GGCCCAGCAGGGGGTTGGGGATGGGCTTGCCCTTGTACAGCTCGTCCATGCCGCCGGTGGAGTGGCGGCC
CTCGGCGCGCTCGTACTGTTCCACGATGGTGTAGTCCTCGTTGTGGGAGGTGATGTCCAGCTTGATGTTG
ACGTTGTAGGCGCCGGGCAGCTGCACGGGCTTCTTGGCCTTGTAGGTGGTCTTGACCTCGGCGTCGTAGT
GGCCGCCGTCCTTCAGCTTCAGCCTCTGCTTGATCTCGCCCTTCAGGGCGCCGTCCTCGGGGTACATCCG
CTCGGAGGAGGCCTCCCAGCCCATGGTCTTCTTCTGCATTACGGGGCCGTCGGAGGGGAAGTTGGTGCCG
CGCAGCTTCACCTTGTAGATGAACTCGCCGTCCTGCAGGGAGGAGTCCTGGGTCACGGTCACCACGCCGC
CGTCCTCGAAGTTCATCACGCGCTCCCACTTGAAGCCCTCGGGGAAGGACAGCTTCAAGTAGTCGGGGAT
GTCGGCGGGGTGCTTCACGTAGGCCTTGGAGCCGTACATGAACTGAGGGGACAGGATGTCCCAGGCGAAG
GGCAGGGGGCCGCCCTTGGTCACCTTCAGCTTGGCGGTCTGGGTGCCCTCGTAGGGGCGGCCCTCGCCCT
CGCCCTCGATCTCGAACTCGTGGCCGTTCACGGAGCCCTCCATGTGCACCTTGAAGCGCATGAACTCCTT
GATGATGGCCATGTTGTCCTCCTCGCCCTTGCTCACCATGGTGGCGGCTAGCATAACTTCGTATAAAGTA
TCCTATACGAAGTTATTTGCCTTAACCCAGAAATTATCACTGTTATTCTTTAGAATGGTGCAAAGAATAA
CTTCGTATAATGTATGCTATACGAAGTTATGAATTCCGCTCGAGATAATCAACCTCTGGATTACAAAATT
TGTGAAAGATTGACTGGTATTCTTAACTATGTTGCTCCTTTTACGCTATGTGGATACGCTGCTTTAATGC
CTTTGTATCATGCTATTGCTTCCCGTATGGCTTTCATTTTCTCCTCCTTGTATAAATCCTGGTTAGTTCT
TGCCACGGCGGAACTCATCGCCGCCTGCCTTGCCCGCTGCTGGACAGGGGCTCGGCTGTTGGGCACTGAC
AATTCCGTGGTGTTTATTTGTGAAATTTGTGATGCTATTGCTTTATTTGTAACCATCTAGCTTTATTTGT
GAAATTTGTGATGCTATTGCTTTATTTGTAACCATTATAAGCTGCAATAAACAAGTTAACAACAACAATT
GCATTCATTTTATGTTTCAGGTTCAGGGGGAGATGTGGGAGGTTTTTTAAAGCGGCCGCAGGAACACGTG
CGGACCGAGCGGCCGCAGGAACCCCTAGTGATGGAGTTGGCCACTCCCTCTCTGCGCGCTCGCTCGCTCA
CTGAGGCCGGGCGACCAAAGGTCGCCCGACGCCCGGGCTTTGCCCGGGCGGCCTCAGTGAGCGAGCGAGC
GCGCAGCTGCCTGCAGGGGCGCCTGATGCGGTATTTTCTCCTTACGCATCTGTGCGGTATTTCACACCGC
ATA
[95 nt withheld, positions 4204-4298]
T
[46 nt withheld, positions 4300-4345]
C
[141 nt withheld, positions 4347-4487]
CCTTTGACGTTGGAGTCCACGTTCTTT
[37 nt withheld, positions 4515-4551]
ACTCTATCTCGGGCTATTCTTTTGATTTATAAGGGATTTTGCCGATTTCGGTCTATTGGTTAAAAAATGA
GCTGATTTAACAAAAATTTAACGCGAATTTTAACAAAATATTAACGTTTACAATTTTATGGTGCACTCTC
AGTACAATCTGCTCTGATGCCGCATAGTTAAGCCAGCCCCGACACCCGCCAACACCCGCTGACGCGCCCT
GACGGGCTTGTCTGCTCCCGGCATCCGCTTACAGACAAGCTGTGACCGTCTCCGGGAGCTGCATGTGTCA
GAGGTTTTCACCGTCATCACCGAAACGCGCGAGACGAAAGGGCCTCGTGATACGCCTATTTTTATAGGTT
AATGTCATGATAATAATGGTTTCTTAGACGTCAGGTGGCACTTTTCGGGGAAATGTGCGCGGAACCCCTA
TTTGTTTATTTTTCTAAATACATTCAAATATGTATCCGCTCATGAGACAATAACCCTGATAAATGCTTCA
ATAATATTGAAAAAGGAAGAGTATGAGTATTCAACATTTCCGTGTCGCCCTTATTCCCTTTTTTGCGGCA
TTTTGCCTTCCTGTTTTTGCTCACCCAGAAACGCTGGTGAAAGTAAAAGATGCTGAAGATCAGTTGGGTG
CACGAGTGGGTTACATCGAACTGGATCTCAACAGCGGTAAGATCCTTGAGAGTTTTCGCCCCGAAGAACG
TTTTCCAATGATGAGCACTTTTAAAGTTCTGCTATGTGGCGCGGTATTATCCCGTATTGACGCCGGGCAA
GAGCAACTCGGTCGCCGCATACACTATTCTCAGAATGACTTGGTTGAGTACTCACCAGTCACAGAAAAGC
ATCTTACGGATGGCATGACAGTAAGAGAATTATGCAGTGCTGCCATAACCATGAGTGATAACACTGCGGC
CAACTTACTTCTGACAACGATCGGAGGACCGAAGGAGCTAACCGCTTTTTTGCACAACATGGGGGATCAT
GTAACTCGCCTTGATCGTTGGGAACCGGAGCTGAATGAAGCCATACCAAACGACGAGCGTGACACCACGA
TGCCTGTAGCAATGGCAACAACGTTGCGCAAACTATTAACTGGCGAACTACTTACTCTAGCTTCCCGGCA
ACAATTAATAGACTGGATGGAGGCGGATAAAGTTGCAGGACCACTTCTGCGCTCGGCCCTTCCGGCTGGC
TGGTTTATTGCTGATAAATCTGGAGCCGGTGAGCGTGGGTCTCGCGGTATCATTGCAGCACTGGGGCCAG
ATGGTAAGCCCTCCCGTATCGTAGTTATCTACACGACGGGGAGTCAGGCAACTATGGATGAACGAAATAG
ACAGATCGCTGAGATAGGTGCCTCACTGATTAAGCATTGGTAACTGTCAGACCAAGTTTACTCATATATA
CTTTAGATTGATTTAAAACTTCATTTTTAATTTAAAAGGATCTAGGTGAAGATCCTTTTTGATAATCTCA
TGACCAAAATCCCTTAACGTGAGTTTTCGTTCCACTGAGCGTCAGACCCCGTAGAAAAGATCAAAGGATC
TTCTTGAGATCCTTTTTTTCTGCGCGTAATCTGCTGCTTGCAAACAAAAAAACCACCGCTACCAGCGGTG
GTTTGTTTGCCGGATCAAGAGCTACCAACTCTTTTTCCGAAGGTAACTGGCTTCAGCAGAGCGCAGATAC
CAAATACTGTTCTTCTAGTGTAGCCGTAGTTAGGCCACCACTTCAAGAACTCTGTAGCACCGCCTACATA
CCTCGCTCTGCTAATCCTGTTACCAGTGGCTGCTGCCAGTGGCGATAAGTCGTGTCTTACCGGGTTGGAC
TCAAGACGATAGTTACCGGATAAGGCGCAGCGGTCGGGCTGAACGGGGGGTTCGTGCACACAGCCCAGCT
TGGAGCGAACGACCTACACCGAACTGAGATACCTACAGCGTGAGCTATGAGAAAGCGCCACGCTTCCCGA
AGGGAGAAAGGCGGACAGGTATCCGGTAAGCGGCAGGGTCGGAACAGGAGAGCGCACGAGGGAGCTTCCA
GGGGGAAACGCCTGGTATCTTTATAGTCCTGTCGGGTTTCGCCACCTCTGACTTGAGCGTCGATTTTTGT
GATGCTCGTCAGGGGGGCGGAGCCTATGGAAAAACGCCAGCAACGCGGCCTTTTTACGGTTCCTGGCCTT
TTGCTGGCCTTTTGCTCACATGT
Features (pLannotate 1.2.2; 24 found; start..end, strand, type, name):
     12..39      +  repeat_region  AAV2 ITR (fragment): inverted terminal repeat of adeno-associated virus serotype 2 inverted
     68..95      +  repeat_region  AAV2 ITR (fragment): inverted terminal repeat of adeno-associated virus serotype 2 inverted
    175..622     +  promoter       hSyn promoter: human synapsin I promoter; confers neuron-specific expression (Kügler et al., 2003)
    636..653     +  misc_feature   MCS (fragment): pUC18/19 multiple cloning site
    660..693     +  protein_bind   lox2272: Cre-mediated recombination occurs in the 8-bp core sequence (GGATACTT). lox2272 sites are compatible with each other, but incompatible with loxP or loxN sites (Lee and Saito, 1988). Cre recombinase
    694..743     -  intron         β-globin intron (fragment): internally truncated intron from human β-globin
    744..777     +  protein_bind   loxP: Cre-mediated recombination occurs in the 8-bp core sequence (GCATACAT). Cre recombinase
    802..2613    -  CDS            tetX (fragment): TETX_CLOTE - Experimental evidence at protein level: Swiss-Prot protein existence level 1. Tetanus toxin acts by inhibiting neurotransmitter release. It binds to peripheral neuronal synapses, is internalized and moves by retrograde transport up the axon into the spinal cord where it can move between postsynaptic and presynaptic neurons. It inhibits neurotransmitter release by acting as a zinc endopeptidase that catalyzes the hydrolysis of the '76-Gln-|-Phe-77' bond of synaptobrevin-2. From Clostridium tetani (strain Massachusetts / E88).
   2692..3399    -  CDS            mCherry: mCherry is a basic (constitutively fluorescent) red fluorescent protein published in 2004, derived from Discosoma sp.. It is reported to be a very rapidly-maturing monomer with low acid sensitivity.
   3413..3446    -  protein_bind   lox2272: Cre-mediated recombination occurs in the 8-bp core sequence (GGATACTT). lox2272 sites are compatible with each other, but incompatible with loxP or loxN sites (Lee and Saito, 1988). Cre recombinase
   3447..3496    -  intron         β-globin intron (fragment): internally truncated intron from human β-globin
   3497..3530    -  protein_bind   loxP: Cre-mediated recombination occurs in the 8-bp core sequence (GCATACAT). Cre recombinase
   3547..3704    +  misc_feature   WPRE (fragment): woodchuck hepatitis virus posttranscriptional regulatory element
   3710..3794    +  misc_feature   WPRE (fragment): woodchuck hepatitis virus posttranscriptional regulatory element
   3793..3836    -  polyA_signal   SV40 poly(A) signal (fragment): SV40 polyadenylation signal
   3840..3907    -  polyA_signal   SV40 poly(A) signal (fragment): SV40 polyadenylation signal
   4007..4147    +  repeat_region  AAV2 ITR: inverted terminal repeat of adeno-associated virus serotype 2 inverted
   4152..4203    -  misc_feature   bom (fragment): basis of mobility region from pBR322
   4222..4677    +  rep_origin     f1 ori (sequence partly withheld): f1 bacteriophage origin of replication; arrow indicates direction of (+) strand synthesis
   4678..4727    -  misc_feature   bom (fragment): basis of mobility region from pBR322
   4829..4864    -  CDS            rop (fragment): Rop protein, which maintains plasmids at low copy number; rop
   4959..5063    +  promoter       AmpR promoter: bla
   5064..5924    +  CDS            AmpR: β-lactamase; bla; confers resistance to ampicillin, carbenicillin, and related antibiotics
   6095..6683    +  rep_origin     ori: high-copy-number ColE1/pMB1/pBR322/pUC origin of replication
