[The description below was written by a language model from this plasmid's Addgene catalogue record and pLannotate feature annotations shown in this document.]
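Description:
pAAV-hSyn-DIO-mCherry-LATeNT is a 6.7 kb AAV transfer plasmid for Cre-dependent, neuron-restricted expression of LATeNT, a synthetic light-activated tetanus neurotoxin. It is maintained in bacteria through a high-copy ColE1/pUC-type origin and selected with ampicillin via the β-lactamase gene. An f1 phage origin is also present in the backbone. The expression cassette sits between AAV2 inverted terminal repeats, which allow it to be packaged into recombinant AAV particles. The annotation detects the left ITR only as short fragments, while the right ITR is called in full.

Transcription is driven by the human synapsin I promoter, which confers neuron-specific expression. Downstream, the mCherry-V5-LATeNT coding sequence lies in the antisense orientation. It consists of mCherry followed by a region matching part of the Clostridium tetani tetanus toxin, the zinc endopeptidase that cleaves synaptobrevin-2 and blocks neurotransmitter release. The catalogue lists an internal V5 epitope, which the feature table does not annotate separately. The table also does not resolve the light-responsive components of LATeNT. The inverted cassette is flanked by oppositely oriented lox2272 and loxP pairs in a DIO (double-floxed inverted open reading frame) arrangement. Cre recombinase flips the insert into the sense orientation and then excises sites so that it stays locked there, so only Cre-expressing neurons produce the protein. Truncated WPRE sequences and an SV40 polyadenylation signal (both annotated as fragments) follow the cassette to support transcript stability and processing.

According to the record, the construct is intended for Cre-dependent LATeNT expression, supporting conditional proteolysis and light-inducible synaptic inhibition in genetically defined neurons in vivo. mCherry marks the expressing cells.
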