Addgene plasmid #240992: pAAV-hSyn-DIO-mCherry-LATeNT
Purpose: Cre-dependent expression of LATeNT
Depositing lab: Alice Ting. Depositing organization: Stanford University. Publication: Light-activated tetanus neurotoxin for conditional proteolysis and inducible synaptic inhibition in vivo. Roh H, Kim D, Kim B, Jeon Y, Kim Y, Jacko M, Xu F, Lin C, Won Um J, Ting AY. bioRxiv 2025.01.27.635161; doi: 10.1101/2025.01.27.635161.
Backbone
  Vector backbone: pAAV
  Vector type: Mammalian Expression, AAV
Growth in bacteria
  Bacterial resistance: Ampicillin, 100 μg/mL
  Growth temperature: 37°C
  Growth strain: NEB Stable
  Copy number: High Copy
Gene/Insert
  Gene/Insert name: mCherry-V5-LATeNT
  Species: Synthetic
  Tag / fusion protein: V5 (internal) (N terminal on insert)
  Cloning method: Gibson Cloning
Terms and licenses: Academic/Nonprofit Terms; Industry Terms: Not Available to Industry
Depositor comments: Please visit https://doi.org/10.1101/2025.01.27.635161 for bioRxiv preprint.
How to cite: pAAV-hSyn-DIO-mCherry-LATeNT was a gift from Alice Ting (Addgene plasmid # 240992 ; http://n2t.net/addgene:240992 ; RRID:Addgene_240992)
